LOCUS       Exported 5556 bp ds-DNA circular SYN 12-MAY-2021
DEFINITION  N-terminal tagging with mCitrine using LEU2 as a selection marker in
            S. cerevisiae..
ACCESSION   .
VERSION     .
KEYWORDS    POM43-mCitrine
SOURCE      synthetic DNA construct
  ORGANISM  synthetic DNA construct
REFERENCE   1 (bases 1 to 5556)
  AUTHORS   Higuchi-Sanabria R, Garcia EJ, Tomoiaga D, Munteanu EL, Feinstein P,
            Pon LA
  TITLE     Characterization of Fluorescent Proteins for Three- and Four-Color
            Live-Cell Imaging in S. cerevisiae.
  JOURNAL   PLoS One. 2016 Jan 4;11(1):e0146120. doi:
            10.1371/journal.pone.0146120. eCollection 2016.
  PUBMED    26727004
REFERENCE   2 (bases 1 to 5556)
  AUTHORS   .
  TITLE     Direct Submission
  JOURNAL   Exported May 12, 2021 from SnapGene Server 1.1.58
            http://www.snapgene.com
FEATURES             Location/Qualifiers
     source          1..5556
                     /organism="synthetic DNA construct"
                     /mol_type="other DNA"
     protein_bind    complement(53..86)
                     /label=loxP
                     /bound_moiety="Cre recombinase"
                     /note="Cre-mediated recombination occurs in the 8-bp core
                     sequence (GCATACAT)."
     protein_bind    complement(2375..2408)
                     /label=loxP
                     /bound_moiety="Cre recombinase"
                     /note="Cre-mediated recombination occurs in the 8-bp core
                     sequence (GCATACAT)."
     primer_bind     complement(3193..3212)
                     /label=T7
                     /note="T7 promoter, forward primer"
     promoter        complement(3194..3212)
                     /label=T7 promoter
                     /note="promoter for bacteriophage T7 RNA polymerase"
     primer_bind     complement(3299..3316)
                     /label=L4440
                     /note="L4440 vector, forward primer"
     rep_origin      complement(3470..4058)
                     /direction=LEFT
                     /label=ori
                     /note="high-copy-number ColE1/pMB1/pBR322/pUC origin of
                     replication"
     primer_bind     complement(3550..3569)
                     /label=pBR322ori-F
                     /note="pBR322 origin, forward primer"
     CDS             complement(4229..5089)
                     /codon_start=1
                     /gene="bla"
                     /product="beta-lactamase"
                     /label=AmpR
                     /note="confers resistance to ampicillin, carbenicillin, and
                     related antibiotics"
                     /translation="MSIQHFRVALIPFFAAFCLPVFAHPETLVKVKDAEDQLGARVGYI
                     ELDLNSGKILESFRPEERFPMMSTFKVLLCGAVLSRIDAGQEQLGRRIHYSQNDLVEYS
                     PVTEKHLTDGMTVRELCSAAITMSDNTAANLLLTTIGGPKELTAFLHNMGDHVTRLDRW
                     EPELNEAIPNDERDTTMPVAMATTLRKLLTGELLTLASRQQLIDWMEADKVAGPLLRSA
                     LPAGWFIADKSGAGERGSRGIIAALGPDGKPSRIVVIYTTGSQATMDERNRQIAEIGAS
                     LIKHW"
     primer_bind     4852..4871
                     /label=Amp-R
                     /note="Ampicillin resistance gene, reverse primer"
     promoter        complement(5090..5194)
                     /gene="bla"
                     /label=AmpR promoter
     primer_bind     5262..5280
                     /label=pBRforEco
                     /note="pBR322 vectors, upsteam of EcoRI site, forward
                     primer"
     primer_bind     complement(5318..5340)
                     /label=pGEX 3'
                     /note="pGEX vectors, reverse primer"
     primer_bind     5440..5459
                     /label=pRS-marker
                     /note="pRS vectors, use to sequence yeast selectable
                     marker"
     promoter        5540..2
                     /label=SP6 promoter
                     /note="promoter for bacteriophage SP6 RNA polymerase"
     primer_bind     5540..1
                     /label=SP6
                     /note="SP6 promoter, forward primer"
ORIGIN
        1 gaacgcggcc gccagctgaa gcttcgtacg ctgcaggtcg acaaccctta atataacttc
       61 gtataatgta tgctatacga agttattagg tctagagatc cgcaggctaa ccggaacctg
      121 tattatttag tttatgctac gttaaataaa gacctttcgt tcacataact gaatgtgtaa
      181 tggccttgag atttcaagca taccaagttg gtggagacgg ggtcgttaca aaagactctt
      241 taagccaaga tttccttgac agccttggcg atagcatcgc caacctcagt ggtagagtta
      301 gaaccaccaa ggtcaccggt tctgacacct gcatccaaga catttctaac agcttcttca
      361 agagccctac cttcttcaac caaatccaag gataacttca acatcatagc tgcagataag
      421 atggtagcaa ttgggttaac cttgtttgct ggtaaatctg gggcagaacc atgacatggt
      481 tcgtacaaac cgaatgcctt gttagtgtca ggtagggaag ctagagatgc agaaggtaat
      541 aaacccaaag aacctggaat aacagaggct tcatcggaga taatatcacc aaacatgttg
      601 ttggtaataa caacaccgtt tagcttagtt ggtgatttaa ccaaaatcat agcagcagag
      661 tcgatcaatt ggtgctgaac agttaattgt gggaactcag tcttgatggt ttcttcaaca
      721 gtctttctcc acaatctgga agaggcaagc acgttagcct tgtcaagaga ccagattggt
      781 aatggtgggt tttgttgcaa tgccaagaaa gcagccattc ttgtaattct ttgaacttca
      841 ggaacactgt atttctcaga gtcccaagca actccgtcac cttcatcttc ttttctttca
      901 ccaaagtaga taccaccaac caattctcta acgacgacga aatcggtacc ctttgcatat
      961 tcaggcttca aaggagaaag atctagtaaa gaatcagaag caaagttaca tggtctcaag
     1021 ttggcgtata gacccaattc ctttctgatc ttcaatagac cttgttctgg tctaactgcg
     1081 cccgtacccc attttggacc accaacagca cctagtaaga cagcatcggc tttcttagag
     1141 gcttctagag cttcatctgg taaaggagtg ccagtggcat cgatggcagc acccccgatc
     1201 aagtgatgtt ggaaattgaa cttaatttct ggacggactt cagcaatggc attcaagacc
     1261 ttaatagctt cgtcagtaac ttctttaccg acgtgatcac ccggtaggac aacgatattc
     1321 ttagacatgg tataatctgt gtagtgtggg atacttttta cttcttcaaa taggtatcaa
     1381 caataaaaat aaatcgaagc aaatgtagga atgcgttaaa gcagatgtac ttacttagag
     1441 tacatagata tatttatata attcaatata taaaagtata tgaagcatct gatgttgaac
     1501 ctgtcatgac tctaaactgg aatgggtagt tatgcttctg aaggttttcc gttagaaaat
     1561 gagtgcaggg atcaggcccg gaaccggttt tagcctgaaa ggaaaagaaa aaaatgcggt
     1621 gattactagc acgtgactgc gctgaattgg aatccaccac aagtacagcg aatggcaaga
     1681 gggaagggga atatattgtg cctggcggta gtctgctata tcaaatgtta aacataacta
     1741 aatgcagtag tgaatagagt aatgtatttc tacatatgtg ggtagggcca atgggagccc
     1801 gatgtctatt gtacagatat tttcctttta tagttaatca attcaacttg gaaatcattg
     1861 agtcgatatc tacttggata actggagccg tggcagcgtt tgaaatttga cgagtcttct
     1921 tgttttgttc gcgcattttc agtttattca aacgggagat ggcaccgaat ccactgactt
     1981 ctctgttcaa tttgaatggt aataggaaga aagtacattt cgagaaattt tcgcccaacg
     2041 tcgaaatctc atggatgata tcctcgatac aaatgacacc ttcatcacct aatttctctt
     2101 caacgatatt gttgtcattc aagattatct cttttggttc tttatcttct ggcctttgcc
     2161 acattattct agatctcttt tggattaaag aacggataga tgcaagtgaa ggttgtccga
     2221 taacaatata tggtgataca agtttcaaca atgggtacac gtccttggta agtttgatga
     2281 aaacaccagt gttcaactca acaagtctca aaagagataa cactttgtaa gcctttgctg
     2341 ggatcttcac agcgagctct cgagaaccct taatataact tcgtataatg tatgctatac
     2401 gaagttatta ggtgatatca tgcgtacgct gcaggtcgac ggatcctcta aaggtgaaga
     2461 attattcact ggtgttgtcc caattttggt tgaattagat ggtgatgtta atggtcacaa
     2521 attttctgtc tccggtgaag gtgaaggtga tgctacttac ggtaaattga ccttaaaatt
     2581 tatttgtact actggtaaat tgccagttcc atggccaacc ttagtcacta ctttaggtta
     2641 tggtttgatg tgttttgcta gatacccaga tcatatgaaa caacatgact ttttcaagtc
     2701 tgccatgcca gaaggttatg ttcaagaaag aactattttt ttcaaagatg acggtaacta
     2761 caagaccaga gctgaagtca agtttgaagg tgatacctta gttaatagaa tcgaattaaa
     2821 aggtattgat tttaaagaag atggtaacat tttaggtcac aaattggaat acaactataa
     2881 ctctcacaat gtttacatca tggctgacaa acaaaagaat ggtatcaaag ttaacttcaa
     2941 aattagacac aacattgaag atggttctgt tcaattagct gaccattatc aacaaaatac
     3001 tccaattggt gatggtccag tcttgttacc agacaaccat tacttatcct atcaatctag
     3061 attatccaaa gatccaaacg aaaagagaga ccacatggtc ttgttagaat ttgttactgc
     3121 tgctggtatt acccatggta ttgatgaatt gtacaaaact agtggcctat gcggccgcgg
     3181 atctgccggt ctccctatag tgagtcgtat taatttcgat aagccaggtt aacctgcatt
     3241 aatgaatcgg ccaacgcgcg gggagaggcg gtttgcgtat tgggcgctct tccgcttcct
     3301 cgctcactga ctcgctgcgc tcggtcgttc ggctgcggcg agcggtatca gctcactcaa
     3361 aggcggtaat acggttatcc acagaatcag gggataacgc aggaaagaac atgtgagcaa
     3421 aaggccagca aaaggccagg aaccgtaaaa aggccgcgtt gctggcgttt ttccataggc
     3481 tccgcccccc tgacgagcat cacaaaaatc gacgctcaag tcagaggtgg cgaaacccga
     3541 caggactata aagataccag gcgtttcccc ctggaagctc cctcgtgcgc tctcctgttc
     3601 cgaccctgcc gcttaccgga tacctgtccg cctttctccc ttcgggaagc gtggcgcttt
     3661 ctcaatgctc acgctgtagg tatctcagtt cggtgtaggt cgttcgctcc aagctgggct
     3721 gtgtgcacga accccccgtt cagcccgacc gctgcgcctt atccggtaac tatcgtcttg
     3781 agtccaaccc ggtaagacac gacttatcgc cactggcagc agccactggt aacaggatta
     3841 gcagagcgag gtatgtaggc ggtgctacag agttcttgaa gtggtggcct aactacggct
     3901 acactagaag gacagtattt ggtatctgcg ctctgctgaa gccagttacc ttcggaaaaa
     3961 gagttggtag ctcttgatcc ggcaaacaaa ccaccgctgg tagcggtggt ttttttgttt
     4021 gcaagcagca gattacgcgc agaaaaaaag gatctcaaga agatcctttg atcttttcta
     4081 cggggtctga cgctcagtgg aacgaaaact cacgttaagg gattttggtc atgagattat
     4141 caaaaaggat cttcacctag atccttttaa attaaaaatg aagttttaaa tcaatctaaa
     4201 gtatatatga gtaaacttgg tctgacagtt accaatgctt aatcagtgag gcacctatct
     4261 cagcgatctg tctatttcgt tcatccatag ttgcctgact ccccgtcgtg tagataacta
     4321 cgatacggga gggcttacca tctggcccca gtgctgcaat gataccgcga gacccacgct
     4381 caccggctcc agatttatca gcaataaacc agccagccgg aagggccgag cgcagaagtg
     4441 gtcctgcaac tttatccgcc tccatccagt ctattaattg ttgccgggaa gctagagtaa
     4501 gtagttcgcc agttaatagt ttgcgcaacg ttgttgccat tgctacaggc atcgtggtgt
     4561 cacgctcgtc gtttggtatg gcttcattca gctccggttc ccaacgatca aggcgagtta
     4621 catgatcccc catgttgtgc aaaaaagcgg ttagctcctt cggtcctccg atcgttgtca
     4681 gaagtaagtt ggccgcagtg ttatcactca tggttatggc agcactgcat aattctctta
     4741 ctgtcatgcc atccgtaaga tgcttttctg tgactggtga gtactcaacc aagtcattct
     4801 gagaatagtg tatgcggcga ccgagttgct cttgcccggc gtcaatacgg gataataccg
     4861 cgccacatag cagaacttta aaagtgctca tcattggaaa acgttcttcg gggcgaaaac
     4921 tctcaaggat cttaccgctg ttgagatcca gttcgatgta acccactcgt gcacccaact
     4981 gatcttcagc atcttttact ttcaccagcg tttctgggtg agcaaaaaca ggaaggcaaa
     5041 atgccgcaaa aaagggaata agggcgacac ggaaatgttg aatactcata ctcttccttt
     5101 ttcaatatta ttgaagcatt tatcagggtt attgtctcat gagcggatac atatttgaat
     5161 gtatttagaa aaataaacaa ataggggttc cgcgcacatt tccccgaaaa gtgccacctg
     5221 acgtctaaga aaccattatt atcatgacat taacctataa aaataggcgt atcacgaggc
     5281 cctttcgtct cgcgcgtttc ggtgatgacg gtgaaaacct ctgacacatg cagctcccgg
     5341 agacggtcac agcttgtctg taagcggatg ccgggagcag acaagcccgt cagggcgcgt
     5401 cagcgggtgt tggcgggtgt cggggctggc ttaactatgc ggcatcagag cagattgtac
     5461 tgagagtgca ccatatggac atattgtcgt tagaacgcgg ctacaattaa tacataacct
     5521 tatgtatcat acacatacga tttaggtgac actata
//
