[The description below was written by a language model from this plasmid's Addgene catalogue record and the feature table of its GenBank file.]
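Description:
POM43-mCitrine is a yeast tagging plasmid built on the POM43 backbone, intended for placing the yellow fluorescent protein mCitrine at the N-terminus of proteins in Saccharomyces cerevisiae, with LEU2 as the yeast selectable marker. In bacteria it is maintained through a high-copy ColE1/pUC-type origin and selected with ampicillin via the bla (AmpR) gene and its own promoter. No yeast replication origin or centromere is annotated, so it appears to act as a template or source of a tagging cassette rather than as an episomal expression vector, although the record does not describe the workflow explicitly.

The insert is the mCitrine coding sequence lacking both its start and stop codons, cloned between BamHI and SpeI sites that remain intact. Removing these codons allows the fluorescent protein to be read through as part of a larger in-frame fusion. The feature table shows two loxP sites in the same orientation about 2.3 kb apart. This interval presumably holds the LEU2 marker, which would permit Cre-mediated excision of the marker after selection, but neither LEU2 nor mCitrine is annotated in the table, so their exact positions are not confirmed. T7 and SP6 promoters flank the cassette region and mainly serve as sequencing primer sites. No yeast promoter for the fusion is stated.

The catalogue lists a total size of 4756 bp, whereas the held sequence record is 5556 bp, and this discrepancy is unresolved. The plasmid belongs to a set used to characterise fluorescent proteins for three- and four-colour live-cell imaging in budding yeast.
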