Addgene plasmid #69855: POM43-mCitrine
Purpose: N-terminal tagging with mCitrine using LEU2 as a selection marker in S. cerevisiae.
Depositing lab: Liza Pon. Depositing organization: Columbia University. Publication: Characterization of Fluorescent Proteins for Three- and Four-Color Live-Cell Imaging in S. cerevisiae. Higuchi-Sanabria R, Garcia EJ, Tomoiaga D, Munteanu EL, Feinstein P, Pon LA. PLoS One. 2016 Jan 4;11(1):e0146120. doi: 10.1371/journal.pone.0146120. eCollection 2016. PONE-D-15-33334 PubMed 26727004.
Backbone
  Vector backbone: POM43
  Backbone size w/o insert (bp): 4000
  Total vector size (bp): 4756
  Vector type: Yeast Expression
  Selectable markers: LEU2
Growth in bacteria
  Bacterial resistance: Ampicillin, 100 μg/mL
  Growth temperature: 37°C
  Growth strain: DH5alpha
  Copy number: Unknown
Gene/Insert
  Gene/Insert name: mCitrine minus start and stop codon
  Species: S. cerevisiae (budding yeast)
  Insert size (bp): 701
  Cloning method: Restriction Enzyme; 5′ cloning site BamHI (not destroyed); 3′ cloning site SpeI (not destroyed)
  Sequencing primers: 5′ N/A (use 3' primer); 3′ T7
Terms and licenses: Academic/Nonprofit Terms; Industry Terms: Not Available to Industry
How to cite: POM43-mCitrine was a gift from Liza Pon (Addgene plasmid # 69855 ; http://n2t.net/addgene:69855 ; RRID:Addgene_69855)
