>Addgene plasmid #69855 | POM43-mCitrine | addgene partial sequence | sequence record 127183 | T7 5'-TAATACGACTCACTATAGGG-3'
CGCGGCCGCATAGGCCACTAGTTTTGTACAATTCATCAATACCATGGGTAATACCAGCAGCAGTAACAAA
TTCTAACAAGACCATGTGGTCTCTCTTTTCGTTTGGATCTTTGGATAATCTAGATTGATAGGATAAGTAA
TGGTTGTCTGGTAACAAGACTGGACCATCACCAATTGGAGTATTTTGTTGATAATGGTCAGCTAATTGAA
CAGAACCATCTTCAATGTTGTGTCTAATTTTGAAGTTAACTTTGATACCATTCTTTTGTTTGTCAGCCAT
GATGTAAACATTGTGAGAGTTATAGTTGTATTCCAATTTGTGACCTAAAATGTTACCATCTTCTTTAAAA
TCAATACCTTTTAATTCGATTCTATTAACTAAGGTATCACCTTCAAACTTGACTTCAGCTCTGGTCTTGT
AGTTACCGTCATCTTTGAAAAAAATAGTTCTTTCTTGAACATAACCTTCTGGCATGGCAGACTTGAAAAA
GTCATGTTGTTTCATATGATCTGGGTATCTAGCAAAACACATCAAACCATAACCTAAAGTAGTGACTAAG
GTTGGCCATGGAACTGGCAATTTACCAGTAGTACAAATAAATTTTAAGGTCAATTTACCGTAAGTAGCAT
CACCTTCACCTTCACCGGAGACAGAAAATTTGTGACCATTAACATCACCATCTAATTCAACCAAAATTGG
GACAACACCAGTGAATAATTCTTCACCTTTAGAGGATCCGTCGACCTGCAGCGTACGCATGATATCACCT
AATAACTTCGTATAGCATACATTATACGAAGTTATATTAAGGGTTCTCGAGAGCTCGCTGTGAAGATCCC
AGCAAAGGCTTACAAAGTGTTATCTCTTTTGAGACTTGTTGAGTTGAACACTGGTGTTTTCATCAAACTT
ACCAAGGACGTGTACCCATTGTTGAAACTTGTATCACCATATATTGTTATCGGACAACCTTCACTTGCAT
CTATCCGTTCTTTAATCCAAAAGAGATCTAGAATAATGTGGCAAAGGCCAGAAGATAAAGAACCAAAAGA
GATAATCTTGAATGACAACAATATCGTTGAAGAGAAATTAGGTGATGAAGGTGTCATTTGTATCGAGGAT
A
