>Addgene plasmid #69855 | POM43-mCitrine | addgene partial sequence | sequence record 127184 | Sp6 5'-ATTTAGGTGACACTATAG-3'
AGCTTCGTACGCTGCAGGTCGACAACCCTTAATATAACTTCGTATAATGTATGCTATACGAAGTTATTAG
GTCTAGAGATCCGCAGGCTAACCGGAACCTGTATTATTTAGTTTATGCTACGTTAAATAAAGACCTTTCG
TTCACATAACTGAATGTGTAATGGCCTTGAGATTTCAAGCATACCAAGTTGGTGGAGACGGGGTCGTTAC
AAAAGACTCTTTAAGCCAAGATTTCCTTGACAGCCTTGGCGATAGCATCGCCAACCTCAGTGGTAGAGTT
AGAACCACCAAGGTCACCGGTTCTGACACCTGCATCCAAGACATTTCTAACAGCTTCTTCAAGAGCCCTA
CCTTCTTCAACCAAATCCAAGGATAACTTCAACATCATAGCTGCAGATAAGATGGTAGCAATTGGGTTAA
CCTTGTTTGCTGGTAAATCTGGGGCAGAACCATGACATGGTTCGTACAAACCGAATGCCTTGTTAGTGTC
AGGTAGGGAAGCTAGAGATGCAGAAGGTAATAAACCCAAAGAACCTGGAATAACAGAGGCTTCATCGGAG
ATAATATCACCAAACATGTTGTTGGTAATAACAACACCGTTTAGCTTAGTTGGTGATTTAACCAAAATCA
TAGCAGCAGAGTCGATCAATTGGTGCTGAACAGTTAATTGTGGGAACTCAGTCTTGATGGTTTCTTCAAC
AGTCTTTCTCCACAATCTGGAAGAGGCAAGCACGTTAGCCTTGTCAAGAGACCAGATTGGTAATGGTGGG
TTTTGTTGCAATGCCAAGAAAGCAGCCATTCTTGTAATTCTTTGAACTTCAGGAACACTGTATTTCTCAG
AGTCCCAAGCAACTCCGTCACCTTCATCTTCTTTTCTTTCACCAAAGTAGATACCACCAACCAATTCTCT
AACGACGACGAAATCGGTACCCTTTGCATATTCAGGCTTCAAAGGAGAAAGATCTAGTAAAGAATCAGAA
GCAAAGTTACATGGTCTCAAGTTGGCGTATAGACCCAATTCCTTTCTGATCTTCAATAGACCTTGTTCTG
GTCTAACTGCGCCCGTACCCCATTTTGGACCACCAACAGCACCTAGTA
